Addgene plasmid #77072: BTK gRNA (BRDN0001148838)
Purpose: 3rd generation lentiviral gRNA plasmid targeting human BTK
Depositing lab: John Doench & David Root. Depositing organization: Broad Institute. Publication: Optimized sgRNA design to maximize activity and minimize off-target effects of CRISPR-Cas9. Doench JG, Fusi N, Sullender M, Hegde M, Vaimberg EW, Donovan KF, Smith I, Tothova Z, Wilen C, Orchard R, Virgin HW, Listgarten J, Root DE. Nat Biotechnol. 2016 Jan 18. doi: 10.1038/nbt.3437. PubMed 26780180.
Backbone
  Vector backbone: lentiGuide-Puro
  Backbone manufacturer: Zhang Lab (Addgene plasmid # 52963)
  Vector type: Mammalian Expression, Lentiviral, CRISPR
  Selectable markers: Puromycin
Growth in bacteria
  Bacterial resistance: Ampicillin, 100 μg/mL
  Growth temperature: 37°C
  Growth strain: DH5alpha
  Copy number: High Copy
Gene/Insert
  Gene/Insert name: BTK (alt names: BTK; NM_000061.2)
  gRNA/shRNA sequence: TATGAGTATGACTTTGAACG
  Species: H. sapiens (human)
  Entrez Gene: BTK (a.k.a. AGMX1, AT, ATK, BPK, IGHD3, IMD1, PSCTK1, XLA)
  Promoter: hU6
  Cloning method: Unknown
  Sequencing primers: 5′ U6-F; 3′ pS2-R
Terms and licenses: Academic/Nonprofit Terms; Industry Terms: Not Available to Industry
Depositor comments: The gRNA was designed to target the following Genbank reference sequence(s): NM_000061.2,NM_001287344.1,NM_001287345.1. Note that this plasmid does NOT contain Cas9. It should be used in conjunction with lentiCas9-Blast (Addgene #52962) or otherwise with cell lines already expressing Cas9. Browse the full kinome gRNA library at http://www.addgene.org/pooled-library/broadgpp-human-kinome/ or visit http://www.broadinstitute.org/rnai/public/ for detailed protocols and information.
How to cite: BTK gRNA (BRDN0001148838) was a gift from John Doench & David Root (Addgene plasmid # 77072 ; http://n2t.net/addgene:77072 ; RRID:Addgene_77072)
