[The description below was written by a language model from this plasmid's Addgene catalogue record and pLannotate feature annotations shown in this document.]
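Description:
BTK gRNA (BRDN0001148838) is a third-generation lentiviral guide RNA plasmid built on the lentiGuide-Puro backbone and designed to direct Streptococcus pyogenes Cas9 to the human BTK gene (Bruton tyrosine kinase). The guide was designed against three annotated BTK transcript variants and belongs to a human kinome gRNA collection. In bacteria the roughly 8.3 kb plasmid replicates from a high-copy ColE1/pUC-type origin and is selected with ampicillin through the β-lactamase gene. An f1 origin, an SV40 origin and residual lac, T7 and T3 elements are carried over from the backbone.

The lentiviral cassette begins with an RSV promoter fused to a truncated HIV-1 5' LTR, which makes genomic RNA production Tat-independent. This is followed by the Ψ packaging signal with a partial gag sequence, the Rev response element, and a cPPT/CTS that aids nuclear import. It ends in a self-inactivating ΔU3 3' LTR with a downstream SV40 polyadenylation signal. Within this unit, a human U6 RNA polymerase III promoter drives the BTK-targeting spacer fused to the SpCas9 gRNA scaffold. A separate EF-1α promoter with its intron A drives puromycin N-acetyltransferase for selection of transduced mammalian cells, and a WPRE enhances transcript expression.

The plasmid does not encode Cas9, so it is intended for use with a separate Cas9 vector or in cells already expressing Cas9. In that setting, stable integration and puromycin selection allow knockout or functional interrogation of BTK in human cells. Packaging into virus requires helper functions supplied in trans.
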