Features (pLannotate 1.2.2; 29 found; start..end, strand, type, name):
     14..80      +  CDS            small t antigen (fragment): SV40 (simian virus 40) small t antigen
    106..317     +  promoter       EF-1α core promoter: core promoter for human elongation factor EF-1α
    318..1256    +  intron         EF-1α intron A: intron upstream of the start codon of human EF-1α
   1278..1877    +  CDS            PuroR (fragment): puromycin N-acetyltransferase; pac from Streptomyces; confers resistance to puromycin
   1893..2481    +  misc_feature   WPRE: woodchuck hepatitis virus posttranscriptional regulatory element
   2532..2551    +  misc_feature   cPPT/CTS (fragment): central polypurine tract and central termination sequence of HIV-1
   2553..2786    +  LTR            3' LTR (ΔU3): self-inactivating 3' long terminal repeat (LTR) from HIV-1
   2864..2985    +  polyA_signal   SV40 poly(A) signal: SV40 polyadenylation signal
   3025..3160    +  rep_origin     SV40 ori: SV40 origin of replication
   3181..3199    -  promoter       T7 promoter: promoter for bacteriophage T7 RNA polymerase
   3207..3362    +  CDS            lacZα (fragment): LacZα fragment of β-galactosidase; lacZ fragment
   3367..3795    +  rep_origin     f1 ori (sequence partly withheld): f1 bacteriophage origin of replication; arrow indicates direction of (+) strand synthesis
   3848..3952    +  promoter       AmpR promoter: bla
   3953..4813    +  CDS            AmpR: β-lactamase; bla; confers resistance to ampicillin, carbenicillin, and related antibiotics
   4984..5572    +  rep_origin     ori: high-copy-number ColE1/pMB1/pBR322/pUC origin of replication
   5755..5847    +  CDS            lacI (fragment): lac repressor; lacI; The lac repressor binds to the lac operator to inhibit transcription in E. coli. This inhibition can be relieved by adding lactose or isopropyl-β-D-thiogalactopyranoside (IPTG).
   5860..5881    +  protein_bind   CAP binding site: CAP binding activates transcription in the presence of cAMP. E. coli catabolite activator protein
   5896..5926    +  promoter       lac promoter: promoter for the E. coli lac operon
   5934..5950    +  protein_bind   lac operator: The lac repressor binds to the lac operator to inhibit transcription in E. coli. This inhibition can be relieved by adding lactose or isopropyl-β-D-thiogalactopyranoside (IPTG). lac repressor encoded by lacI
   5995..6013    +  promoter       T3 promoter: promoter for bacteriophage T3 RNA polymerase
   6041..6267    +  promoter       RSV promoter: Rous sarcoma virus enhancer/promoter
   6268..6448    +  LTR            5' LTR (truncated): truncated 5' long terminal repeat (LTR) from HIV-1
   6495..6620    +  misc_feature   HIV-1 Ψ: packaging signal of human immunodeficiency virus type 1
   6604..6967    +  CDS            HIV-1 gag (fragment): gag protein from human immunodeficiency virus 1; gag
   7113..7346    +  misc_feature   RRE: The Rev response element (RRE) of HIV-1 allows for Rev-dependent mRNA export from the nucleus to the cytoplasm.
   7723..7749    +  CDS            Rev (fragment): human immunodeficiency virus 1 (HIV-1) Rev protein; rev; enhances nuclear export of unspliced and incompletely spliced viral mRNAs
   7753..7993    +  promoter       U6 promoter: RNA polymerase III promoter for human U6 snRNA
   8023..8098    +  misc_RNA       gRNA scaffold: guide RNA scaffold for the Streptococcus pyogenes CRISPR/Cas9 system
   8154..8271    +  misc_feature   cPPT/CTS: central polypurine tract and central termination sequence of HIV-1
>Addgene plasmid #77072 | BTK gRNA (BRDN0001148838) | addgene full sequence | sequence record 187062 | Addgene Assembled Sequence
CCCGGGTGCAAAGATGGATAAAGTTTTAAACAGAGAGGAATCTTTGCAGCTAATGGACCTTCTAGGTCTT
GAAAGGAGTGGGAATTGGCTCCGGTGCCCGTCAGTGGGCAGAGCGCACATCGCCCACAGTCCCCGAGAAG
TTGGGGGGAGGGGTCGGCAATTGATCCGGTGCCTAGAGAAGGTGGCGCGGGGTAAACTGGGAAAGTGATG
TCGTGTACTGGCTCCGCCTTTTTCCCGAGGGTGGGGGAGAACCGTATATAAGTGCAGTAGTCGCCGTGAA
CGTTCTTTTTCGCAACGGGTTTGCCGCCAGAACACAGGTAAGTGCCGTGTGTGGTTCCCGCGGGCCTGGC
CTCTTTACGGGTTATGGCCCTTGCGTGCCTTGAATTACTTCCACCTGGCTGCAGTACGTGATTCTTGATC
CCGAGCTTCGGGTTGGAAGTGGGTGGGAGAGTTCGAGGCCTTGCGCTTAAGGAGCCCCTTCGCCTCGTGC
TTGAGTTGAGGCCTGGCCTGGGCGCTGGGGCCGCCGCGTGCGAATCTGGTGGCACCTTCGCGCCTGTCTC
GCTGCTTTCGATAAGTCTCTAGCCATTTAAAATTTTTGATGACCTGCTGCGACGCTTTTTTTCTGGCAAG
ATAGTCTTGTAAATGCGGGCCAAGATCTGCACACTGGTATTTCGGTTTTTGGGGCCGCGGGCGGCGACGG
GGCCCGTGCGTCCCAGCGCACATGTTCGGCGAGGCGGGGCCTGCGAGCGCGGCCACCGAGAATCGGACGG
GGGTAGTCTCAAGCTGGCCGGCCTGCTCTGGTGCCTGGCCTCGCGCCGCCGTGTATCGCCCCGCCCTGGG
CGGCAAGGCTGGCCCGGTCGGCACCAGTTGCGTGAGCGGAAAGATGGCCGCTTCCCGGCCCTGCTGCAGG
GAGCTCAAAATGGAGGACGCGGCGCTCGGGAGAGCGGGCGGGTGAGTCACCCACACAAAGGAAAAGGGCC
TTTCCGTCCTCAGCCGTCGCTTCATGTGACTCCACGGAGTACCGGGCGCCGTCCAGGCACCTCGATTAGT
TCTCGAGCTTTTGGAGTACGTCGTCTTTAGGTTGGGGGGAGGGGTTTTATGCGATGGAGTTTCCCCACAC
TGAGTGGGTGGAGACTGAAGTTAGGCCAGCTTGGCACTTGATGTAATTCTCCTTGGAATTTGCCCTTTTT
GAGTTTGGATCTTGGTTCATTCTCAAGCCTCAGACAGTGGTTCAAAGTTTTTTTCTTCCATTTCAGGTGT
CGTGACGTACGGCCACCATGACCGAGTACAAGCCCACGGTGCGCCTCGCCACCCGCGACGACGTCCCCAG
GGCCGTACGCACCCTCGCCGCCGCGTTCGCCGACTACCCCGCCACGCGCCACACCGTCGATCCGGACCGC
CACATCGAGCGGGTCACCGAGCTGCAAGAACTCTTCCTCACGCGCGTCGGGCTCGACATCGGCAAGGTGT
GGGTCGCGGACGACGGCGCCGCCGTGGCGGTCTGGACCACGCCGGAGAGCGTCGAAGCGGGGGCGGTGTT
CGCCGAGATCGGCCCGCGCATGGCCGAGTTGAGCGGTTCCCGGCTGGCCGCGCAGCAACAGATGGAAGGC
CTCCTGGCGCCGCACCGGCCCAAGGAGCCCGCGTGGTTCCTGGCCACCGTCGGAGTCTCGCCCGACCACC
AGGGCAAGGGTCTGGGCAGCGCCGTCGTGCTCCCCGGAGTGGAGGCGGCCGAGCGCGCCGGGGTGCCCGC
CTTCCTGGAGACCTCCGCGCCCCGCAACCTCCCCTTCTACGAGCGGCTCGGCTTCACCGTCACCGCCGAC
GTCGAGGTGCCCGAAGGACCGCGCACCTGGTGCATGACCCGCAAGCCCGGTGCCTGAACGCGTTAAGTCG
ACAATCAACCTCTGGATTACAAAATTTGTGAAAGATTGACTGGTATTCTTAACTATGTTGCTCCTTTTAC
GCTATGTGGATACGCTGCTTTAATGCCTTTGTATCATGCTATTGCTTCCCGTATGGCTTTCATTTTCTCC
TCCTTGTATAAATCCTGGTTGCTGTCTCTTTATGAGGAGTTGTGGCCCGTTGTCAGGCAACGTGGCGTGG
TGTGCACTGTGTTTGCTGACGCAACCCCCACTGGTTGGGGCATTGCCACCACCTGTCAGCTCCTTTCCGG
GACTTTCGCTTTCCCCCTCCCTATTGCCACGGCGGAACTCATCGCCGCCTGCCTTGCCCGCTGCTGGACA
GGGGCTCGGCTGTTGGGCACTGACAATTCCGTGGTGTTGTCGGGGAAATCATCGTCCTTTCCTTGGCTGC
TCGCCTGTGTTGCCACCTGGATTCTGCGCGGGACGTCCTTCTGCTACGTCCCTTCGGCCCTCAATCCAGC
GGACCTTCCTTCCCGCGGCCTGCTGCCGGCTCTGCGGCCTCTTCCGCGTCTTCGCCTTCGCCCTCAGACG
AGTCGGATCTCCCTTTGGGCCGCCTCCCCGCGTCGACTTTAAGACCAATGACTTACAAGGCAGCTGTAGA
TCTTAGCCACTTTTTAAAAGAAAAGGGGGGACTGGAAGGGCTAATTCACTCCCAACGAAGACAAGATCTG
CTTTTTGCTTGTACTGGGTCTCTCTGGTTAGACCAGATCTGAGCCTGGGAGCTCTCTGGCTAACTAGGGA
ACCCACTGCTTAAGCCTCAATAAAGCTTGCCTTGAGTGCTTCAAGTAGTGTGTGCCCGTCTGTTGTGTGA
CTCTGGTAACTAGAGATCCCTCAGACCCTTTTAGTCAGTGTGGAAAATCTCTAGCAGTACGTATAGTAGT
TCATGTCATCTTATTATTCAGTATTTATAACTTGCAAAGAAATGAATATCAGAGAGTGAGAGGAACTTGT
TTATTGCAGCTTATAATGGTTACAAATAAAGCAATAGCATCACAAATTTCACAAATAAAGCATTTTTTTC
ACTGCATTCTAGTTGTGGTTTGTCCAAACTCATCAATGTATCTTATCATGTCTGGCTCTAGCTATCCCGC
CCCTAACTCCGCCCATCCCGCCCCTAACTCCGCCCAGTTCCGCCCATTCTCCGCCCCATGGCTGACTAAT
TTTTTTTATTTATGCAGAGGCCGAGGCCGCCTCGGCCTCTGAGCTATTCCAGAAGTAGTGAGGAGGCTTT
TTTGGAGGCCTAGGGACGTACCCAATTCGCCCTATAGTGAGTCGTATTACGCGCGCTCACTGGCCGTCGT
TTTACAACGTCGTGACTGGGAAAACCCTGGCGTTACCCAACTTAATCGCCTTGCAGCACATCCCCCTTTC
GCCAGCTGGCGTAATAGCGAAGAGGCCCGCACCGATCGCCCTTCCCAACAGTTGCGCAGCCTGAATGGCG
AATGGG
[124 nt withheld, positions 3367-3490]
C
[91 nt withheld, positions 3492-3582]
A
[49 nt withheld, positions 3584-3632]
CCTTTGACGTTGGAGTCCACGTTCTTT
[37 nt withheld, positions 3660-3696]
ACCCTATCTCGGTCTATTCTTTTGATTTATAAGGGATTTTGCCGATTTCGGCCTATTGGTTAAAAAATGA
GCTGATTTAACAAAAATTTAACGCGAATTTTAACAAAATATTAACGCTTACAATTTAGGTGGCACTTTTC
GGGGAAATGTGCGCGGAACCCCTATTTGTTTATTTTTCTAAATACATTCAAATATGTATCCGCTCATGAG
ACAATAACCCTGATAAATGCTTCAATAATATTGAAAAAGGAAGAGTATGAGTATTCAACATTTCCGTGTC
GCCCTTATTCCCTTTTTTGCGGCATTTTGCCTTCCTGTTTTTGCTCACCCAGAAACGCTGGTGAAAGTAA
AAGATGCTGAAGATCAGTTGGGTGCACGAGTGGGTTACATCGAACTGGATCTCAACAGCGGTAAGATCCT
TGAGAGTTTTCGCCCCGAAGAACGTTTTCCAATGATGAGCACTTTTAAAGTTCTGCTATGTGGCGCGGTA
TTATCCCGTATTGACGCCGGGCAAGAGCAACTCGGTCGCCGCATACACTATTCTCAGAATGACTTGGTTG
AGTACTCACCAGTCACAGAAAAGCATCTTACGGATGGCATGACAGTAAGAGAATTATGCAGTGCTGCCAT
AACCATGAGTGATAACACTGCGGCCAACTTACTTCTGACAACGATCGGAGGACCGAAGGAGCTAACCGCT
TTTTTGCACAACATGGGGGATCATGTAACTCGCCTTGATCGTTGGGAACCGGAGCTGAATGAAGCCATAC
CAAACGACGAGCGTGACACCACGATGCCTGTAGCAATGGCAACAACGTTGCGCAAACTATTAACTGGCGA
ACTACTTACTCTAGCTTCCCGGCAACAATTAATAGACTGGATGGAGGCGGATAAAGTTGCAGGACCACTT
CTGCGCTCGGCCCTTCCGGCTGGCTGGTTTATTGCTGATAAATCTGGAGCCGGTGAGCGTGGGTCTCGCG
GTATCATTGCAGCACTGGGGCCAGATGGTAAGCCCTCCCGTATCGTAGTTATCTACACGACGGGGAGTCA
GGCAACTATGGATGAACGAAATAGACAGATCGCTGAGATAGGTGCCTCACTGATTAAGCATTGGTAACTG
TCAGACCAAGTTTACTCATATATACTTTAGATTGATTTAAAACTTCATTTTTAATTTAAAAGGATCTAGG
TGAAGATCCTTTTTGATAATCTCATGACCAAAATCCCTTAACGTGAGTTTTCGTTCCACTGAGCGTCAGA
CCCCGTAGAAAAGATCAAAGGATCTTCTTGAGATCCTTTTTTTCTGCGCGTAATCTGCTGCTTGCAAACA
AAAAAACCACCGCTACCAGCGGTGGTTTGTTTGCCGGATCAAGAGCTACCAACTCTTTTTCCGAAGGTAA
CTGGCTTCAGCAGAGCGCAGATACCAAATACTGTTCTTCTAGTGTAGCCGTAGTTAGGCCACCACTTCAA
GAACTCTGTAGCACCGCCTACATACCTCGCTCTGCTAATCCTGTTACCAGTGGCTGCTGCCAGTGGCGAT
AAGTCGTGTCTTACCGGGTTGGACTCAAGACGATAGTTACCGGATAAGGCGCAGCGGTCGGGCTGAACGG
GGGGTTCGTGCACACAGCCCAGCTTGGAGCGAACGACCTACACCGAACTGAGATACCTACAGCGTGAGCT
ATGAGAAAGCGCCACGCTTCCCGAAGGGAGAAAGGCGGACAGGTATCCGGTAAGCGGCAGGGTCGGAACA
GGAGAGCGCACGAGGGAGCTTCCAGGGGGAAACGCCTGGTATCTTTATAGTCCTGTCGGGTTTCGCCACC
TCTGACTTGAGCGTCGATTTTTGTGATGCTCGTCAGGGGGGCGGAGCCTATGGAAAAACGCCAGCAACGC
GGCCTTTTTACGGTTCCTGGCCTTTTGCTGGCCTTTTGCTCACATGTTCTTTCCTGCGTTATCCCCTGAT
TCTGTGGATAACCGTATTACCGCCTTTGAGTGAGCTGATACCGCTCGCCGCAGCCGAACGACCGAGCGCA
GCGAGTCAGTGAGCGAGGAAGCGGAAGAGCGCCCAATACGCAAACCGCCTCTCCCCGCGCGTTGGCCGAT
TCATTAATGCAGCTGGCACGACAGGTTTCCCGACTGGAAAGCGGGCAGTGAGCGCAACGCAATTAATGTG
AGTTAGCTCACTCATTAGGCACCCCAGGCTTTACACTTTATGCTTCCGGCTCGTATGTTGTGTGGAATTG
TGAGCGGATAACAATTTCACACAGGAAACAGCTATGACCATGATTACGCCAAGCGCGCAATTAACCCTCA
CTAAAGGGAACAAAAGCTGGAGCTGCAAGCTTAATGTAGTCTTATGCAATACTCTTGTAGTCTTGCAACA
TGGTAACGATGAGTTAGCAACATGCCTTACAAGGAGAGAAAAAGCACCGTGCATGCCGATTGGTGGAAGT
AAGGTGGTACGATCGTGCCTTATTAGGAAGGCAACAGACGGGTCTGACATGGATTGGACGAACCACTGAA
TTGCCGCATTGCAGAGATATTGTATTTAAGTGCCTAGCTCGATACATAAACGGGTCTCTCTGGTTAGACC
AGATCTGAGCCTGGGAGCTCTCTGGCTAACTAGGGAACCCACTGCTTAAGCCTCAATAAAGCTTGCCTTG
AGTGCTTCAAGTAGTGTGTGCCCGTCTGTTGTGTGACTCTGGTAACTAGAGATCCCTCAGACCCTTTTAG
TCAGTGTGGAAAATCTCTAGCAGTGGCGCCCGAACAGGGACTTGAAAGCGAAAGGGAAACCAGAGGAGCT
CTCTCGACGCAGGACTCGGCTTGCTGAAGCGCGCACGGCAAGAGGCGAGGGGCGGCGACTGGTGAGTACG
CCAAAAATTTTGACTAGCGGAGGCTAGAAGGAGAGAGATGGGTGCGAGAGCGTCAGTATTAAGCGGGGGA
GAATTAGATCGCGATGGGAAAAAATTCGGTTAAGGCCAGGGGGAAAGAAAAAATATAAATTAAAACATAT
AGTATGGGCAAGCAGGGAGCTAGAACGATTCGCAGTTAATCCTGGCCTGTTAGAAACATCAGAAGGCTGT
AGACAAATACTGGGACAGCTACAACCATCCCTTCAGACAGGATCAGAAGAACTTAGATCATTATATAATA
CAGTAGCAACCCTCTATTGTGTGCATCAAAGGATAGAGATAAAAGACACCAAGGAAGCTTTAGACAAGAT
AGAGGAAGAGCAAAACAAAAGTAAGACCACCGCACAGCAAGCGGCCGCTGATCTTCAGACCTGGAGGAGG
AGATATGAGGGACAATTGGAGAAGTGAATTATATAAATATAAAGTAGTAAAAATTGAACCATTAGGAGTA
GCACCCACCAAGGCAAAGAGAAGAGTGGTGCAGAGAGAAAAAAGAGCAGTGGGAATAGGAGCTTTGTTCC
TTGGGTTCTTGGGAGCAGCAGGAAGCACTATGGGCGCAGCGTCAATGACGCTGACGGTACAGGCCAGACA
ATTATTGTCTGGTATAGTGCAGCAGCAGAACAATTTGCTGAGGGCTATTGAGGCGCAACAGCATCTGTTG
CAACTCACAGTCTGGGGCATCAAGCAGCTCCAGGCAAGAATCCTGGCTGTGGAAAGATACCTAAAGGATC
AACAGCTCCTGGGGATTTGGGGTTGCTCTGGAAAACTCATTTGCACCACTGCTGTGCCTTGGAATGCTAG
TTGGAGTAATAAATCTCTGGAACAGATTTGGAATCACACGACCTGGATGGAGTGGGACAGAGAAATTAAC
AATTACACAAGCTTAATACACTCCTTAATTGAAGAATCGCAAAACCAGCAAGAAAAGAATGAACAAGAAT
TATTGGAATTAGATAAATGGGCAAGTTTGTGGAATTGGTTTAACATAACAAATTGGCTGTGGTATATAAA
ATTATTCATAATGATAGTAGGAGGCTTGGTAGGTTTAAGAATAGTTTTTGCTGTACTTTCTATAGTGAAT
AGAGTTAGGCAGGGATATTCACCATTATCGTTTCAGACCCACCTCCCAACCCCGAGGGGACCCAGAGAGG
GCCTATTTCCCATGATTCCTTCATATTTGCATATACGATACAAGGCTGTTAGAGAGATAATTAGAATTAA
TTTGACTGTAAACACAAAGATATTAGTACAAAATACGTGACGTAGAAAGTAATAATTTCTTGGGTAGTTT
GCAGTTTTAAAATTATGTTTTAAAATGGACTATCATATGCTTACCGTAACTTGAAAGTATTTCGATTTCT
TGGCTTTATATATCTTGTGGAAAGGACGAAACACCGTATGAGTATGACTTTGAACGGTTTTAGAGCTAGA
AATAGCAAGTTAAAATAAGGCTAGTCCGTTATCAACTTGAAAAAGTGGCACCGAGTCGGTGCTTTTTTAA
GCTTGGCGTAACTAGATCTTGAGACAAATGGCAGTATTCATCCACAATTTTAAAAGAAAAGGGGGGATTG
GGGGGTACAGTGCAGGGGAAAGAATAGTAGACATAATAGCAACAGACATACAAACTAAAGAATTACAAAA
ACAAATTACAAAAATTCAAAATTTTCGGGTTTATTACAGGGACAGCAGAGATCCACTTTGGCGCCGGCTC
GAGGGGG
