>Addgene plasmid #77072 | BTK gRNA (BRDN0001148838) | depositor partial sequence | sequence record 144532 | Target Sequence
TATGAGTATGACTTTGAACG
