>Addgene plasmid #77072 | BTK gRNA (BRDN0001148838) | addgene partial sequence | sequence record 187061 | hU6-F
TAGAAAGTAATAATTTCTTGGGTAGTTTGCAGTTTTAAAATTATGTTTTAAAATGGACTATCATATGCTT
ACCGTAACTTGAAAGTATTTCGATTTCTTGGCTTTATATATCTTGTGGAAAGGACGAAACACCGTATGAG
TATGACTTTGAACGGTTTTAGAGCTAGAAATAGCAAGTTAAAATAAGGCTAGTCCGTTATCAACTTGAAA
AAGTGGCACCGAGTCGGTGCTTTTTTAAGCTTGGCGTAACTAGATCTTGAGACAAATGGCAGTATTCATC
CACAATTTTAAAAGAAAAGGGGGGATTGGGGGGTACAGTGCAGGGGAAAGAATAGTAGACATAATAGCAA
CAGACATACAAACTAAAGAATTACAAAAACAAATTACAAAAATTCAAAATTTTCGGGTTTATTACAGGGA
CAGCAGAGATCCACTTTGGCGCCGGCTCGAGGGGGCCCGGGTGCAAAGATGGATAAAGTTTTAAACAGAG
AGGAATCTTTGCAGCTAATGGACCTTCTAGGTCTTGAAAGGAGTGGGAATTGGCTCCGGTGCCCGTCAGT
GGGCAGAGCG
